>Addgene plasmid #185196 | pST_CAHS1_RAMVA_108-197 (pBS0652) | addgene full sequence | sequence record 366780 | Addgene NGS Result
GGATCGGGAGATCTCCCGATCCCCTATGGTGCACTCTCAGTACAATCTGCTCTGATGCCGCATAGTTAAG
CCAGTATCTGCTCCCTGCTTGTGTGTTGGAGGTCGCTGAGTAGTGCGCGAGCAAAATTTAAGCTACAACA
AGGCAAGGCTTGACCGACAATTGCATGAAGAATCTGCTTAGGGTTAGGCGTTTTGCGCTGCTTCGCGATG
TACGGGCCAGATATACGCGTTGACATTGATTATTGACTAGTTATTAATAGTAATCAATTACGGGGTCATT
AGTTCATAGCCCATATATGGAGTTCCGCGTTACATAACTTACGGTAAATGGCCCGCCTGGCTGACCGCCC
AACGACCCCCGCCCATTGACGTCAATAATGACGTATGTTCCCATAGTAACGCCAATAGGGACTTTCCATT
GACGTCAATGGGTGGAGTATTTACGGTAAACTGCCCACTTGGCAGTACATCAAGTGTATCATATGCCAAG
TACGCCCCCTATTGACGTCAATGACGGTAAATGGCCCGCCTGGCATTATGCCCAGTACATGACCTTATGG
GACTTTCCTACTTGGCAGTACATCTACGTATTAGTCATCGCTATTACCATGGTGATGCGGTTTTGGCAGT
ACATCAATGGGCGTGGATAGCGGTTTGACTCACGGGGATTTCCAAGTCTCCACCCCATTGACGTCAATGG
GAGTTTGTTTTGGCACCAAAATCAACGGGACTTTCCAAAATGTCGTAACAACTCCGCCCCATTGACGCAA
ATGGGCGGTAGGCGTGTACGGTGGGAGGTCTATATAAGCAGAGCTCTCTGGCTAACTAGAGAACCCACTG
CTTACTGGCTTATCGAAATTAATACGACTCACTATAGGGAGACCCAAGCTGGCTAGCCACCATGGAGCGG
TATCAGAAGGAGCACGAGATGATCAACAGACAGGCCGAAGCCACACTGCAGAAAAAGGCCGAGGAGTACC
GGCACCAGACCGAGGCCGAGGCCGAGAAAATCCGCAGAGAGTTGGAGAAGCAGCACGAGAGGGATATTCA
GTTCAGAAAGGACCTGATTGATCAGACTATCGAGAAGCAGAAGAGAGAAGTGGATCTGGAGGCTAAAATG
GCCAAGCGGGAGTTAGACAGAGAAGCTCAGTTGGCAAAAGAGGCCTTAGAACGTTGATGAATTGCCAATT
GAAATTTGACGGCCTATGTCACTGAAACTATCCAAACACCCCATGTCGATACTGAACGTATCGACGCATA
CCTCCTTCCTTGAAAACGCACAATCATACAACTGGGCACATAATGCGTACGCCCATCTAGTACACCCATC
TCTGTAGGTCCAGTTCAAGAGCTGGAAGAGCACCCTCCACTTACCCGCTGATCAGCCTCGACTGTGCCTT
CTAGTTGCCAGCCATCTGTTGTTTGCCCCTCCCCCGTGCCTTCCTTGACCCTGGAAGGTGCCACTCCCAC
TGTCCTTTCCTAATAAAATGAGGAAATTGCATCGCATTGTCTGAGTAGGTGTCATTCTATTCTGGGGGGT
GGGGTGGGGCAGGACAGCAAGGGGGAGGATTGGGAAGACAATAGCAGGCATGCTGGGGATGCGGTGGGCT
CTATGGCTTCTGAGGCGGAAAGAACCAGCTGGGGCTCTAGGGGGTATCCCC
[124 nt withheld, positions 1662-1785]
C
[91 nt withheld, positions 1787-1877]
A
[49 nt withheld, positions 1879-1927]
CCTTTGACGTTGGAGTCCACGTTCTTT
[37 nt withheld, positions 1955-1991]
ACCCTATCTCGGTCTATTCTTTTGATTTATAAGGGATTTTGCCGATTTCGGCCTATTGGTTAAAAAATGA
GCTGATTTAACAAAAATTTAACGCGAATTAATTCTGTGGAATGTGTGTCAGTTAGGGTGTGGAAAGTCCC
CAGGCTCCCCAGCAGGCAGAAGTATGCAAAGCATGCATCTCAATTAGTCAGCAACCAGGTGTGGAAAGTC
CCCAGGCTCCCCAGCAGGCAGAAGTATGCAAAGCATGCATCTCAATTAGTCAGCAACCATAGTCCCGCCC
CTAACTCCGCCCATCCCGCCCCTAACTCCGCCCAGTTCCGCCCATTCTCCGCCCCATGGCTGACTAATTT
TTTTTATTTATGCAGAGGCCGAGGCCGCCTCTGCCTCTGAGCTATTCCAGAAGTAGTGAGGAGGCTTTTT
TGGAGGCCTAGGCTTTTGCAAAAAGCTCCCGGGAGCTTGTATATCCATTTTCGGATCTGATCAGCACGTG
TTGACAATTAATCATCGGCATAGTATATCGGCATAGTATAATACGACAAGGTGAGGAACTAAACCATGGC
CAAGTTGACCAGTGCCGTTCCGGTGCTCACCGCGCGCGACGTCGCCGGAGCGGTCGAGTTCTGGACCGAC
CGGCTCGGGTTCTCCCGGGACTTCGTGGAGGACGACTTCGCCGGTGTGGTCCGGGACGACGTGACCCTGT
TCATCAGCGCGGTCCAGGACCAGGTGGTGCCGGACAACACCCTGGCCTGGGTGTGGGTGCGCGGCCTGGA
CGAGCTGTACGCCGAGTGGTCGGAGGTCGTGTCCACGAACTTCCGGGACGCCTCCGGGCCGGCCATGACC
GAGATCGGCGAGCAGCCGTGGGGGCGGGAGTTCGCCCTGCGCGACCCGGCCGGCAACTGCGTGCACTTCG
TGGCCGAGGAGCAGGACTGACACGTGCTACGAGATTTCGATTCCACCGCCGCCTTCTATGAAAGGTTGGG
CTTCGGAATCGTTTTCCGGGACGCCGGCTGGATGATCCTCCAGCGCGGGGATCTCATGCTGGAGTTCTTC
GCCCACCCCAACTTGTTTATTGCAGCTTATAATGGTTACAAATAAAGCAATAGCATCACAAATTTCACAA
ATAAAGCATTTTTTTCACTGCATTCTAGTTGTGGTTTGTCCAAACTCATCAATGTATCTTATCATGTCTG
TATACCGTCGACCTCTAGCTAGAGCTTGGCGTAATCATGGTCATAGCTGTTTCCTGTGTGAAATTGTTAT
CCGCTCACAATTCCACACAACATACGAGCCGGAAGCATAAAGTGTAAAGCCTGGGGTGCCTAATGAGTGA
GCTAACTTACATTAATTGCGTTGCGCTCACTGCCCGCTTTCCAGTCGGGAAACCTGTCGTGCCAGCTGCA
TTAATGAATCGGCCAACGCGCGGGGAGAGGCGGTTTGCGTATTGGGCGCTCTTCCGCTTCCTCGCTCACT
GACTCGCTGCGCTCGGTCGTTCGGCTGCGGCGAGCGGTATCAGCTCACTCAAAGGCGGTAATACGGTTAT
CCACAGAATCAGGGGATAACGCAGGAAAGAACATGTGAGCAAAAGGCCAGCAAAAGGCCAGGAACCGTAA
AAAGGCCGCGTTGCTGGCGTTTTTCCATAGGCTCCGCCCCCCTGACGAGCATCACAAAAATCGACGCTCA
AGTCAGAGGTGGCGAAACCCGACAGGACTATAAAGATACCAGGCGTTTCCCCCTGGAAGCTCCCTCGTGC
GCTCTCCTGTTCCGACCCTGCCGCTTACCGGATACCTGTCCGCCTTTCTCCCTTCGGGAAGCGTGGCGCT
TTCTCATAGCTCACGCTGTAGGTATCTCAGTTCGGTGTAGGTCGTTCGCTCCAAGCTGGGCTGTGTGCAC
GAACCCCCCGTTCAGCCCGACCGCTGCGCCTTATCCGGTAACTATCGTCTTGAGTCCAACCCGGTAAGAC
ACGACTTATCGCCACTGGCAGCAGCCACTGGTAACAGGATTAGCAGAGCGAGGTATGTAGGCGGTGCTAC
AGAGTTCTTGAAGTGGTGGCCTAACTACGGCTACACTAGAAGAACAGTATTTGGTATCTGCGCTCTGCTG
AAGCCAGTTACCTTCGGAAAAAGAGTTGGTAGCTCTTGATCCGGCAAACAAACCACCGCTGGTAGCGGTG
GTTTTTTTGTTTGCAAGCAGCAGATTACGCGCAGAAAAAAAGGATCTCAAGAAGATCCTTTGATCTTTTC
TACGGGGTCTGACGCTCAGTGGAACGAAAACTCACGTTAAGGGATTTTGGTCATGAGATTATCAAAAAGG
ATCTTCACCTAGATCCTTTTAAATTAAAAATGAAGTTTTAAATCAATCTAAAGTATATATGAGTAAACTT
GGTCTGACAGTTACCAATGCTTAATCAGTGAGGCACCTATCTCAGCGATCTGTCTATTTCGTTCATCCAT
AGTTGCCTGACTCCCCGTCGTGTAGATAACTACGATACGGGAGGGCTTACCATCTGGCCCCAGTGCTGCA
ATGATACCGCGAGACCCACGCTCACCGGCTCCAGATTTATCAGCAATAAACCAGCCAGCCGGAAGGGCCG
AGCGCAGAAGTGGTCCTGCAACTTTATCCGCCTCCATCCAGTCTATTAATTGTTGCCGGGAAGCTAGAGT
AAGTAGTTCGCCAGTTAATAGTTTGCGCAACGTTGTTGCCATTGCTACAGGCATCGTGGTGTCACGCTCG
TCGTTTGGTATGGCTTCATTCAGCTCCGGTTCCCAACGATCAAGGCGAGTTACATGATCCCCCATGTTGT
GCAAAAAAGCGGTTAGCTCCTTCGGTCCTCCGATCGTTGTCAGAAGTAAGTTGGCCGCAGTGTTATCACT
CATGGTTATGGCAGCACTGCATAATTCTCTTACTGTCATGCCATCCGTAAGATGCTTTTCTGTGACTGGT
GAGTACTCAACCAAGTCATTCTGAGAATAGTGTATGCGGCGACCGAGTTGCTCTTGCCCGGCGTCAATAC
GGGATAATACCGCGCCACATAGCAGAACTTTAAAAGTGCTCATCATTGGAAAACGTTCTTCGGGGCGAAA
ACTCTCAAGGATCTTACCGCTGTTGAGATCCAGTTCGATGTAACCCACTCGTGCACCCAACTGATCTTCA
GCATCTTTTACTTTCACCAGCGTTTCTGGGTGAGCAAAAACAGGAAGGCAAAATGCCGCAAAAAAGGGAA
TAAGGGCGACACGGAAATGTTGAATACTCATACTCTTCCTTTTTCAATATTATTGAAGCATTTATCAGGG
TTATTGTCTCATGAGCGGATACATATTTGAATGTATTTAGAAAAATAAACAAATAGGGGTTCCGCGCACA
TTTCCCCGAAAAGTGCCACCTGACGTCGAC
Features (pLannotate 1.2.2; 21 found; start..end, strand, type, name):
     25..77      -  misc_feature   bom (fragment): basis of mobility region from pBR322
    232..611     +  enhancer       CMV enhancer: human cytomegalovirus immediate early enhancer
    612..815     +  promoter       CMV promoter: human cytomegalovirus (CMV) immediate early promoter
    811..844     +  LTR            5' LTR (truncated) (fragment): truncated 5' long terminal repeat (LTR) from HIV-1
    860..878     +  promoter       T7 promoter: promoter for bacteriophage T7 RNA polymerase
    905..1120    +  CDS            CAHS1 (fragment): CAHS1_RAMVA - Experimental evidence at protein level: Swiss-Prot protein existence level 1. Cytoplasmic heat soluble protein acting as a molecular shield in water-deficient condition (PubMed:22937162). Tardigrade-specific intrinsically disordered proteins (TDPs) are essential for desiccation tolerance by forming non-crystalline amorphous solids upon desiccation, and this vitrified state mirrors their protective capabilities (By similarity). From Ramazzottius varieornatus (Water bear) (Tardigrade).
   1392..1616    +  polyA_signal   bGH poly(A) signal: bovine growth hormone polyadenylation signal
   1620..1641    +  promoter       SV40 promoter (fragment): SV40 enhancer and early promoter
   1662..2090    +  rep_origin     f1 ori (sequence partly withheld): f1 bacteriophage origin of replication; arrow indicates direction of (+) strand synthesis
   2104..2433    +  promoter       SV40 promoter: SV40 enhancer and early promoter
   2481..2528    +  promoter       EM7 promoter: synthetic bacterial promoter&nbsp
   2547..2921    +  CDS            BleoR: antibiotic-binding protein; Sh ble from Streptoalloteichus hindustanus; confers resistance to bleomycin, phleomycin, and Zeocin™
   2931..3056    +  CDS            ble (fragment): BLE_KLEPN - Experimental evidence at protein level: Swiss-Prot protein existence level 1. Binding protein with a strong affinity to the bleomycin family of antibiotics. Binds to CL990; an antimitotic-antibiotic compound. From Klebsiella pneumoniae.
   3051..3172    +  polyA_signal   SV40 poly(A) signal: SV40 polyadenylation signal
   3245..3261    -  protein_bind   lac operator: The lac repressor binds to the lac operator to inhibit transcription in E. coli. This inhibition can be relieved by adding lactose or isopropyl-β-D-thiogalactopyranoside (IPTG). lac repressor encoded by lacI
   3269..3299    -  promoter       lac promoter: promoter for the E. coli lac operon
   3314..3335    -  protein_bind   CAP binding site: CAP binding activates transcription in the presence of cAMP. E. coli catabolite activator protein
   3348..3440    -  CDS            lacI (fragment): lac repressor; lacI; The lac repressor binds to the lac operator to inhibit transcription in E. coli. This inhibition can be relieved by adding lactose or isopropyl-β-D-thiogalactopyranoside (IPTG).
   3623..4211    -  rep_origin     ori: high-copy-number ColE1/pMB1/pBR322/pUC origin of replication
   4382..5242    -  CDS            AmpR: β-lactamase; bla; confers resistance to ampicillin, carbenicillin, and related antibiotics
   5243..5347    -  promoter       AmpR promoter: bla
