[The description below was written by a language model from this plasmid's Addgene catalogue record and pLannotate feature annotations shown in this document.]
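Description:
pST_CAHS1_RAMVA_108-197 (pBS0652) is a 5.4 kb mammalian expression plasmid, built by Gibson cloning on a backbone recorded as YK 02, that expresses a fragment of the tardigrade protein CAHS1 from Ramazzottius varieornatus. It is maintained in E. coli at high copy through a ColE1/pUC-type origin and selected with ampicillin via the β-lactamase gene. An f1 origin is also present. A second marker cassette places the Sh ble gene (BleoR) under tandem SV40 early and EM7 promoters followed by an SV40 polyadenylation signal. This arrangement allows Zeocin/bleomycin-family selection in mammalian cells as well as in bacteria.

The payload is driven by the human CMV immediate-early enhancer and promoter and terminated by the bovine growth hormone poly(A) signal, with a T7 promoter just upstream of the coding region. The name indicates residues 108–197 of CAHS1, a cytoplasmic heat-soluble, intrinsically disordered protein associated with desiccation tolerance in tardigrades. The catalogue lists the insert as 471 bp, whereas the annotation matches only about 216 bp to CAHS1. The sequence between that match and the bGH signal is unannotated, and the record does not state what it encodes or whether any tags are included. The short HIV-1 LTR, SV40 promoter, Klebsiella ble and lacI fragments are brief partial matches, probably annotation artefacts or backbone remnants rather than functional parts.

According to the depositor, the plasmid is used to express this CAHS1 fragment in mammalian cells. It was one of the top performers in their apoptosis assay, where it protected cells from apoptosis, and pSecTag2 B served as the negative control.
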