Addgene plasmid #185196: pST_CAHS1_RAMVA_108-197 (pBS0652)
Purpose: For the mammalian expression of the tardigrade protein CAHS1_RAMVA_108-197. This is one of the top performing targets in our apoptosis assay (it protected from apoptosis).
Depositing lab: Pamela Silver. Depositing organization: Harvard Medical School. Publication: Natural and Designed Proteins Inspired by Extremotolerant Organisms Can Form Condensates and Attenuate Apoptosis in Human Cells. Veling MT, Nguyen DT, Thadani NN, Oster ME, Rollins NJ, Brock KP, Bethel NP, Lim S, Baker D, Way JC, Marks DS, Chang RL, Silver PA. ACS Synth Biol. 2022 Mar 18;11(3):1292-1302. doi: 10.1021/acssynbio.1c00572. Epub 2022 Feb 18. PubMed 35176859.
Backbone
  Vector backbone: YK 02
  Vector type: Mammalian Expression
Growth in bacteria
  Bacterial resistance: Ampicillin, 100 μg/mL
  Growth temperature: 37°C
  Growth strain: DH5alpha
  Copy number: High Copy
Gene/Insert
  Gene/Insert name: CAHS1_RAMVA_108-197
  Species: R. varieornatus
  Insert size (bp): 471
  Cloning method: Gibson Cloning
Terms and licenses: Academic/Nonprofit Terms; Industry Terms: Not Available to Industry
Depositor comments: This is one of the top performing targets in our apoptosis assay (it protected from apoptosis). See supplemental table 2 in our paper to see its performance in our assay. The negative control for this assay is pSecTag2 B which can be obtained from Thermo here https://www.thermofisher.com/order/catalog/product/V90020
How to cite: pST_CAHS1_RAMVA_108-197 (pBS0652) was a gift from Pamela Silver (Addgene plasmid # 185196 ; http://n2t.net/addgene:185196 ; RRID:Addgene_185196)
